Addgene plasmid #156924: pD649-HAsp-LRRN1-Fc(DAPA)-AviTag-6xHis
Purpose: Mammalian expression of cell-surface protein extracellular domain fused to Fc(DAPA)-Avi-6xHis. Protein is secreted from cells.
Depositing lab: Chris Garcia. Depositing organization: Stanford University. Publication: A Human IgSF Cell-Surface Interactome Reveals a Complex Network of Protein-Protein Interactions. Wojtowicz WM, Vielmetter J, Fernandes RA, Siepe DH, Eastman CL, Chisholm GB, Cox S, Klock H, Anderson PW, Rue SM, Miller JJ, Glaser SM, Bragstad ML, Vance J, Lam AW, Lesley SA, Zinn K, Garcia KC. Cell. 2020 Aug 20;182(4):1027-1043.e17. doi: 10.1016/j.cell.2020.07.025. PubMed 32822567.
Backbone
  Vector backbone: pD649
  Backbone size w/o insert (bp): 6106
  Vector type: Mammalian Expression
Growth in bacteria
  Bacterial resistance: Ampicillin, 100 μg/mL
  Growth temperature: 37°C
  Growth strain: DH5alpha
  Copy number: High Copy
Gene/Insert
  Gene/Insert name: LRRN1
  Species: H. sapiens (human)
  Insert size (bp): 1815
  Mutation: Fc region of human IgG contains D265A and P329A mutations (DAPA)
  Entrez Gene: LRRN1 (a.k.a. NLRR-1, FIGLER3, KIAA1497)
  Promoter: CMV/SP6
  Tag / fusion protein: Fc(DAPA)-AviTag-6xHis (C terminal on backbone)
  Cloning method: Restriction Enzyme; 5′ cloning site GCGGCCGC (not destroyed); 3′ cloning site GGCGCGCC (not destroyed)
  Sequencing primers: 5′ ATTTAGGTGACACTATAG; 3′ CACGTACCAGTTGAACTTCACC
Resource information
  A portion of this plasmid was derived from a plasmid made by: synthesis by ThermoFisher
Terms and licenses: Academic/Nonprofit Terms; Industry Terms: Not Available to Industry
Depositor comments: Some plasmids in this collection may have an IS4-like element ISVsa5 family transposase upstream of the CMV promoter.
How to cite: pD649-HAsp-LRRN1-Fc(DAPA)-AviTag-6xHis was a gift from Chris Garcia (Addgene plasmid # 156924 ; http://n2t.net/addgene:156924 ; RRID:Addgene_156924)
