[The description below was written by a language model from this plasmid's Addgene catalogue record and pLannotate feature annotations shown in this document.]
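Description:
pD649-HAsp-LRRN1-Fc(DAPA)-AviTag-6xHis is a mammalian expression plasmid on the pD649 backbone, built to produce the extracellular domain of the human cell-surface protein LRRN1 as a secreted Fc fusion. It is propagated in E. coli as a high-copy plasmid through a ColE1/pUC-type origin and selected with ampicillin via a complete β-lactamase gene. The annotation of the 7,921 nt sequenced record also finds short remnants of KanR, lacZα, an rrnB terminator and an f1 origin, which appear to be backbone vestiges rather than functional parts.

Expression is driven by the CMV enhancer and immediate-early promoter, followed by a fragment of CMV intron A and an SP6 promoter, a phage polymerase promoter that also serves as the 5′ sequencing primer site. The plasmid name indicates an HA signal peptide (HAsp); the automated annotation instead labels a short match in this leader region as an IgH signal sequence fragment, so the leader's identity rests on the name. The roughly 1.8 kb LRRN1 segment lies between retained NotI and AscI sites and is fused at its C terminus to a human IgG Fc region. That Fc carries the D265A and P329A (DAPA) substitutions, generally used to reduce Fc effector interactions; the annotation tool's best match for it is IGHG2. An AviTag for site-specific biotinylation and a 6xHis tag for metal-affinity purification are recorded as following the Fc but are not separately annotated, and a bGH polyadenylation signal ends the unit. A separate SV40/EM7-driven puromycin resistance cassette with an SV40 poly(A) signal could allow selection of mammalian cells.

The plasmid belongs to a collection made for mapping human cell-surface protein interactions. The depositor notes that some members may carry an IS4-like transposase insertion upstream of the CMV promoter, but none is annotated here.
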