Features (pLannotate 1.2.2; 21 found; start..end, strand, type, name):
    119..143     -  CDS            KanR (fragment): aminoglycoside phosphotransferase; aph(3')-Ia; confers resistance to kanamycin
    254..842     +  rep_origin     ori: high-copy-number ColE1/pMB1/pBR322/pUC origin of replication
   1067..1084    +  terminator     rrnB T2 terminator (fragment): transcription terminator T2 from the E. coli rrnB gene
   1109..1128    -  CDS            lacZα (fragment): LacZα fragment of β-galactosidase; lacZ fragment
   1584..1600    +  protein_bind   lac operator: The lac repressor binds to the lac operator to inhibit transcription in E. coli. This inhibition can be relieved by adding lactose or isopropyl-β-D-thiogalactopyranoside (IPTG). lac repressor encoded by lacI
   1843..2146    +  enhancer       CMV enhancer: human cytomegalovirus immediate early enhancer
   2147..2350    +  promoter       CMV promoter: human cytomegalovirus (CMV) immediate early promoter
   2486..2529    +  intron         CMV intron (fragment): modified intron A from human cytomegalovirus
   2581..2599    +  promoter       SP6 promoter: promoter for bacteriophage SP6 RNA polymerase
   2603..2640    +  CDS            IgH signal sequence (fragment): signal sequence from the mouse immunoglobulin heavy chain variable region
   2743..4563    +  CDS            LRRN1 (fragment): LRRN1_HUMAN - Also known as KIAA1497. Experimental evidence at protein level: Swiss-Prot protein existence level 1. From Homo sapiens (Human).
   4594..5256    +  CDS            IGHG2 (fragment): IGHG2_HUMAN - Experimental evidence at protein level: Swiss-Prot protein existence level 1. Constant region of immunoglobulin heavy chains. Immunoglobulins, also known as antibodies, are membrane-bound or secreted glycoproteins produced by B lymphocytes. In the recognition phase of humoral immunity, the membrane-bound immunoglobulins serve as receptors which, upon binding of a specific antigen, trigger the clonal expansion and differentiation of B lymphocytes into immunoglobulins- secreting plasma cells. Secreted immunoglobulins mediate the effector phase of humoral immunity, which results in
   5471..5582    +  polyA_signal   bGH poly(A) signal: bovine growth hormone polyadenylation signal
   5583..5691    +  rep_origin     f1 ori (fragment): f1 bacteriophage origin of replication; arrow indicates direction of (+) strand synthesis
   5705..6034    +  promoter       SV40 promoter: SV40 enhancer and early promoter
   6082..6129    +  promoter       EM7 promoter: synthetic bacterial promoter&nbsp
   6148..6747    +  CDS            PuroR (fragment): puromycin N-acetyltransferase; pac from Streptomyces; confers resistance to puromycin
   6757..6882    +  CDS            ble (fragment): BLE_KLEPN - Experimental evidence at protein level: Swiss-Prot protein existence level 1. Binding protein with a strong affinity to the bleomycin family of antibiotics. Binds to CL990; an antimitotic-antibiotic compound. From Klebsiella pneumoniae.
   6877..6998    +  polyA_signal   SV40 poly(A) signal: SV40 polyadenylation signal
   7051..7911    -  CDS            AmpR: β-lactamase; bla; confers resistance to ampicillin, carbenicillin, and related antibiotics
   7914..89      -  promoter       AmpR promoter (fragment) (across the origin): bla
>Addgene plasmid #156924 | pD649-HAsp-LRRN1-Fc(DAPA)-AviTag-6xHis | addgene full sequence | sequence record 407022 | Addgene NGS Result
TTTCAATATTATTGAAGCATTTATCAGGGTTATTGTCTCATGAGCGGATACATATTTGAATGTATTTAGA
AAAATAAACAAATAGGGGTCAGTGTTACAACCAATTAACCAATTCTGAACATTATCGCGAGCCCATTTAT
ACCTGAATATGGCTCATAACACCCCTTGCTCATGACCAAAATCCCTTAACGTGAGTTACGCGCGCGTCGT
TCCACTGAGCGTCAGACCCCGTAGAAAAGATCAAAGGATCTTCTTGAGATCCTTTTTTTCTGCGCGTAAT
CTGCTGCTTGCAAACAAAAAAACCACCGCTACCAGCGGTGGTTTGTTTGCCGGATCAAGAGCTACCAACT
CTTTTTCCGAAGGTAACTGGCTTCAGCAGAGCGCAGATACCAAATACTGTTCTTCTAGTGTAGCCGTAGT
TAGCCCACCACTTCAAGAACTCTGTAGCACCGCCTACATACCTCGCTCTGCTAATCCTGTTACCAGTGGC
TGCTGCCAGTGGCGATAAGTCGTGTCTTACCGGGTTGGACTCAAGACGATAGTTACCGGATAAGGCGCAG
CGGTCGGGCTGAACGGGGGGTTCGTGCACACAGCCCAGCTTGGAGCGAACGACCTACACCGAACTGAGAT
ACCTACAGCGTGAGCTATGAGAAAGCGCCACGCTTCCCGAAGGGAGAAAGGCGGACAGGTATCCGGTAAG
CGGCAGGGTCGGAACAGGAGAGCGCACGAGGGAGCTTCCAGGGGGAAACGCCTGGTATCTTTATAGTCCT
GTCGGGTTTCGCCACCTCTGACTTGAGCGTCGATTTTTGTGATGCTCGTCAGGGGGGCGGAGCCTATGGA
AAAACGCCAGCAACGCGGCCTTTTTACGGTTCCTGGCCTTTTGCTGGCCTTTTGCTCACATGTTCTTTCC
TGCGTTATCCCCTGATTCTGTGGATAACCGTATTACCGCCTTTGAGTGAGCTGATACCGCTCGCCGCAGC
CGAACGACCGAGCGCAGCGAGTCAGTGAGCGAGGAAGCGGAAGGCGAGAGTAGGGAACTGCCAGGCATCA
AACTAAGCAGAAGGCCCCTGACGGATGGCCTTTTTGCGTTTCTACAAACTCTTTCTGTGTTGTAAAACGA
CGGCCAGTCTTAAGCTCGGGCCCCCTGGGCGGTTCTGATAACGAGTAATCGTTAATCCGCAAATAACGTA
AAAACCCGCTTCGGCGGGTTTTTTTATGGGGGGAGTTTAGGGAAAGAGCATTTGTCAGAATATTTAAGGG
CGCCTGTCACTTTGCTTGATATATGAGAATTATTTAACCTTATAAATGAGAAAAAAGCAACGCACTTTAA
ATAAGATACGTTGCTTTTTCGATTGATGAACACCTATAATTAAACTATTCATCTATTATTTATGATTTTT
TGTATATACAATATTTCTAGTTTGTTAAAGAGAATTAAGAAAATAAATCTCGAAAATAATAAAGGGAAAA
TCAGTTTTTGATATCAAAATTATACATGTCAACGATAATACAAAATATAATACAAACTATAAGATGTTAT
CAGTATTTATTATCATTTAGAATAAATTTTGTGTCGCCCTTAATTGTGAGCGGATAACAATTACGAGCTT
CATGCACAGTGGCGTTGACTCAATATTGGCCATTAGCCATATTATTCATTGGTTATATAGCATAAATCAA
TATTGGCTATTGGCCATTGCATACGTTGTATCTATATCATAATATGTACATTTATATTGGCTCATGTCCA
ATATGACCGCCATGTTGGCATTGATTATTGACTAGTTATTAATAGTAATCAATTACGGGGTCATTAGTTC
ATAGCCCATATATGGAGTTCCGCGTTACATAACTTACGGTAAATGGCCCGCCTGGCTGACCGCCCAACGA
CCCCCGCCCATTGACGTCAATAATGACGTATGTTCCCATAGTAACGCCAATAGGGACTTTCCATTGACGT
CAATGGGTGGAGTATTTACGGTAAACTGCCCACTTGGCAGTACATCAAGTGTATCATATGCCAAGTACGC
CCCCTATTGACGTCAATGACGGTAAATGGCCCGCCTGGCATTATGCCCAGTACATGACCTTATGGGACTT
TCCTACTTGGCAGTACATCTACGTATTAGTCATCGCTATTACCATGGTGATGCGGTTTTGGCAGTACATC
AATGGGCGTGGATAGCGGTTTGACTCACGGGGATTTCCAAGTCTCCACCCCATTGACGTCAATGGGAGTT
TGTTTTGGCACCAAAATCAACGGGACTTTCCAAAATGTCGTAACAACTCCGCCCCATTGACGCAAATGGG
CGGTAGGCGTGTACGGTGGGAGGTCTATATAAGCAGAGCTCGTTTAGTGAACCGTCAGATCGCCTGGAGA
CGCCATCCACGCTGTTTTGACCTCCATAGAAGACACCGGGACCGATCCAGCCTCCGCGGCCGGGAACGGT
GCATTGGAACGCGGATTCCCCGTGCCAAGAGTGACGTAAGTACCGCCTATAGAGTCTATAGGCCCACCCC
CTTGGCTTCGTTAGAACGCGGCTACAATTAATACATAACCTTATGTATCATACACATACGATTTAGGTGA
CACTATAGAATAACATCCACTTTGCCTTTCTCTCCACAGGTGTCCACTCCCAGGTCCAACTGCACCTCGG
TTCTATCGAAAACGCGCCTGCTAGCGCCACCATGAAGACCATCATTGCCCTGAGCTACATCTTCTGCCTG
GTGTTCGCTGCGGCCGCCATTCAGAATAGCGAGTGCCCTCAGCTGTGCGTGTGCGAGATCAGACCCTGGT
TTACCCCTCAGAGCACCTACAGAGAAGCCACCACCGTGGACTGCAACGACCTGCGGCTGACAAGAATCCC
CAGCAACCTGAGCAGCGACACCCAGGTTCTGCTGCTGCAGAGCAACAATATCGCCAAGACCGTGGACGAA
CTCCAGCAGCTGTTCAACCTGACCGAGCTGGACTTCAGCCAGAACAACTTCACCAACATCAAAGAAGTCG
GCCTGGCCAATCTGACCCAGCTGACAACACTGCACCTGGAAGAGAACCAGATCACCGAGATGACCGACTA
CTGCCTGCAAGACCTGAGCAACCTGCAAGAGCTGTACATCAACCACAACCAGATCTCCACCATCAGCGCC
CACGCCTTTGCCGGCCTGAAGAATCTGCTGAGGCTGCACCTGAACAGCAACAAGCTGAAAGTGATCGACA
GCCGTTGGTTCGACAGCACCCCTAACCTGGAAATCCTGATGATCGGCGAGAACCCCGTGATCGGCATCCT
GGACATGAACTTCAAGCCCCTGGCTAACCTGCGGAGCCTGGTGCTGGCTGGCATGTACCTGACAGACATC
CCTGGCAATGCCCTCGTGGGCCTCGATAGCCTGGAAAGCCTGTCCTTCTACGACAACAAGCTCGTGAAGG
TGCCCCAGCTGGCCCTGCAGAAAGTGCCCAATCTGAAGTTCCTGGACCTCAACAAGAACCCCATCCACAA
GATCCAAGAGGGCGACTTCAAGAACATGCTGCGCCTGAAAGAGCTGGGGATCAACAACATGGGCGAGCTG
GTGTCCGTGGACAGATACGCCCTGGACAATCTGCCTGAGCTGACCAAACTGGAAGCCACAAACAACCCCA
AGCTGAGCTACATCCACCGGCTGGCCTTTAGAAGCGTGCCCGCTCTGGAATCCCTGATGCTGAACAACAA
CGCCCTGAACGCCATCTACCAGAAAACCGTGGAATCTCTGCCCAACCTGAGAGAGATCAGCATCCACAGC
AACCCTCTGAGATGCGACTGCGTGATCCACTGGATTAACTCCAACAAGACCAACATCCGGTTCATGGAAC
CCCTGTCCATGTTCTGCGCCATGCCTCCAGAGTACAAGGGCCACCAAGTGAAAGAGGTGCTGATCCAGGA
CAGCAGCGAGCAGTGCCTGCCTATGATCAGCCACGACAGCTTCCCCAACCGGCTGAATGTGGATATCGGC
ACCACAGTGTTTCTGGACTGCCGCGCCATGGCCGAGCCTGAGCCTGAAATCTATTGGGTCACCCCTATCG
GCAACAAGATCACCGTGGAAACCCTGAGCGACAAGTACAAGCTGTCCAGCGAGGGCACACTGGAAATCAG
CAACATCCAGATCGAGGACAGCGGCCGGTATACCTGCGTGGCACAGAATGTGCAGGGCGCCGATACAAGA
GTGGCCACCATCAAAGTGAACGGCACCCTGCTGGATGGCACCCAGGTGCTGAAGATCTACGTGAAGCAGA
CCGAGAGCCACAGCATCCTGGTGTCTTGGAAAGTGAACTCCAACGTGATGACCTCCAACCTGAAGTGGTC
CAGCGCCACCATGAAGATCGACAACCCTCACATCACCTACACCGCCAGAGTGCCCGTGGATGTGCACGAG
TACAACCTGACACATCTGCAGCCCAGCACCGACTACGAAGTGTGCCTGACCGTGTCCAACATCCACCAGC
AGACCCAGAAAAGCTGCGTGAACGTGACCACCAAGAACGCCGCCTTCGCCGTGGACATCAGCGACCAAGA
GACAAGCACAGCTGGCGCGCCGGGCGGCGACAAGACCCACACCTGCCCCCCCTGCCCAGCTCCAGAACTG
CTGGGAGGGCCTTCCGTGTTCCTGTTCCCCCCCAAGCCCAAGGACACCCTGATGATCAGCAGGACCCCCG
AGGTGACCTGCGTGGTGGTGGCCGTGTCCCACGAGGACCCAGAGGTGAAGTTCAACTGGTACGTGGACGG
CGTGGAGGTGCACAACGCCAAGACCAAGCCCAGAGAGGAGCAGTACAACAGCACCTACAGGGTGGTGTCC
GTGCTGACCGTGCTGCACCAGGACTGGCTGAACGGCAAAGAATACAAGTGCAAAGTCTCCAACAAGGCCC
TGGCTGCCCCAATCGAAAAGACAATCAGCAAGGCCAAGGGCCAGCCACGGGAGCCCCAGGTGTACACCCT
GCCCCCCAGCCGGGAGGAGATGACCAAGAACCAGGTGTCCCTGACCTGTCTGGTGAAGGGCTTCTACCCC
AGCGATATCGCCGTGGAGTGGGAGAGCAACGGCCAGCCCGAGAACAACTACAAGACCACCCCCCCAGTGC
TGGACAGCGACGGCAGCTTCTTCCTGTACAGCAAGCTGACCGTGGACAAGTCCAGGTGGCAGCAGGGCAA
CGTGTTCAGCTGCAGCGTGATGCACGAGGCCCTGCACAACCACTACACCCAGAAGTCCCTGAGCCTGAGC
CCCGGCGGCAGCGGTCTTAATGATATTTTCGAGGCTCAGAAGATTGAGTGGCATGAACACCACCACCATC
ACCACTAAGGCCGGCCTGTAGTCACTGGCACAACGCGTTACCCGGTAAGCCAATCGGGTATACACGGTCG
TCATACTGCAGACAGGGTTCTTCTACTTTGCAAGATAGTCTTGAGTAGTAAAATAAATAGATAGAGAAAA
TCAGCCTCGACTGTGCCTTCTAGTTGCCAGCCATCTGTTGTTTGCCCCTCCCCCGTGCCTTCCTTGACCC
TGGAAGGTGCCACTCCCACTGTCCTTTCCTAATAAAATGAGGAAATTGCATCACAACACTCAACCCTATC
TCGGTCTATTCTTTTGATTTATAAGGGATTTTGCCGATTTCGGCCTATTGGTTAAAAAATGAGCTGATTT
AACAAAAATTTAACGCGAATTAATTCTGTGGAATGTGTGTCAGTTAGGGTGTGGAAAGTCCCCAGGCTCC
CCAGCAGGCAGAAGTATGCAAAGCATGCATCTCAATTAGTCAGCAACCAGGTGTGGAAAGTCCCCAGGCT
CCCCAGCAGGCAGAAGTATGCAAAGCATGCATCTCAATTAGTCAGCAACCATAGTCCCGCCCCTAACTCC
GCCCATCCCGCCCCTAACTCCGCCCAGTTCCGCCCATTCTCCGCCCCATGGCTGACTAATTTTTTTTATT
TATGCAGAGGCCGAGGCCGCCTCTGCCTCTGAGCTATTCCAGAAGTAGTGAGGAGGCTTTTTTGGAGGCC
TAGGCTTTTGCAAAAAGCTCCCGGGAGCTTGTATATCCATTTTCGGATCTGATCAGCACGTGTTGACAAT
TAATCATCGGCATAGTATATCGGCATAGTATAATACGACAAGGTGAGGAACTAAACCATGACCGAGTACA
AGCCCACGGTGCGCCTCGCCACCCGCGACGACGTCCCCAGGGCCGTACGCACCCTCGCCGCCGCGTTCGC
CGACTACCCCGCCACGCGCCACACCGTCGATCCGGACCGCCACATCGAGCGGGTCACCGAGCTGCAAGAA
CTCTTCCTCACGCGCGTCGGGCTCGACATCGGCAAGGTGTGGGTCGCGGACGACGGCGCCGCGGTGGCGG
TCTGGACCACGCCGGAGAGCGTCGAAGCGGGGGCGGTGTTCGCCGAGATCGGCCCGCGCATGGCCGAGTT
GAGCGGTTCCCGGCTGGCCGCGCAGCAACAGATGGAAGGCCTCCTGGCGCCGCACCGGCCCAAGGAGCCC
GCGTGGTTCCTGGCCACCGTCGGCGTCTCGCCCGACCACCAGGGCAAGGGTCTGGGCAGCGCCGTCGTGC
TCCCCGGAGTGGAGGCGGCCGAGCGCGCCGGGGTGCCCGCCTTCCTGGAGACATCCGCGCCCCGCAACCT
CCCCTTCTACGAGCGGCTCGGCTTCACCGTCACCGCCGACGTCGAGGTGCCCGAAGGACCGCGCACCTGG
TGCATGACCCGCAAGCCCGGTGCCTGACACGTGCTACGAGATTTCGATTCCACCGCCGCCTTCTATGAAA
GGTTGGGCTTCGGAATCGTTTTCCGGGACGCCGGCTGGATGATCCTCCAGCGCGGGGATCTCATGCTGGA
GTTCTTCGCCCACCCCAACTTGTTTATTGCAGCTTATAATGGTTACAAATAAAGCAATAGCATCACAAAT
TTCACAAATAAAGCATTTTTTTCACTGCATTCTAGTTGTGGTTTGTCCAAACTCATCAATGTATCTTATC
ATGTCTGTATACCGTCGACCTCTAGCTAGAGCTTGGCGTAATCATGGTCATTACCAATGCTTAATCAGTG
AGGCACCTATCTCAGCGATCTGTCTATTTCGTTCATCCATAGTTGCCTGACTCCCCGTCGTGTAGATAAC
TACGATACGGGAGGGCTTACCATCTGGCCCCAGCGCTGCGATGATACCGCGAGAACCACGCTCACCGGCT
CCGGATTTATCAGCAATAAACCAGCCAGCCGGAAGGGCCGAGCGCAGAAGTGGTCCTGCAACTTTATCCG
CCTCCATCCAGTCTATTAATTGTTGCCGGGAAGCTAGAGTAAGTAGTTCGCCAGTTAATAGTTTGCGCAA
CGTTGTTGCCATCGCTACAGGCATCGTGGTGTCACGCTCGTCGTTTGGTATGGCTTCATTCAGCTCCGGT
TCCCAACGATCAAGGCGAGTTACATGATCCCCCATGTTGTGCAAAAAAGCGGTTAGCTCCTTCGGTCCTC
CGATCGTTGTCAGAAGTAAGTTGGCCGCAGTGTTATCACTCATGGTTATGGCAGCACTGCATAATTCTCT
TACTGTCATGCCATCCGTAAGATGCTTTTCTGTGACTGGTGAGTACTCAACCAAGTCATTCTGAGAATAG
TGTATGCGGCGACCGAGTTGCTCTTGCCCGGCGTCAATACGGGATAATACCGCGCCACATAGCAGAACTT
TAAAAGTGCTCATCATTGGAAAACGTTCTTCGGGGCGAAAACTCTCAAGGATCTTACCGCTGTTGAGATC
CAGTTCGATGTAACCCACTCGTGCACCCAACTGATCTTCAGCATCTTTTACTTTCACCAGCGTTTCTGGG
TGAGCAAAAACAGGAAGGCAAAATGCCGCAAAAAAGGGAATAAGGGCGACACGGAAATGTTGAATACTCA
TATTCTTCCTT
