>Addgene plasmid #156924 | pD649-HAsp-LRRN1-Fc(DAPA)-AviTag-6xHis | depositor partial sequence | sequence record 302958 | insert (extracellular domain)
ATTCAGAATAGCGAGTGCCCTCAGCTGTGCGTGTGCGAGATCAGACCCTGGTTTACCCCTCAGAGCACCT
ACAGAGAAGCCACCACCGTGGACTGCAACGACCTGCGGCTGACAAGAATCCCCAGCAACCTGAGCAGCGA
CACCCAGGTTCTGCTGCTGCAGAGCAACAATATCGCCAAGACCGTGGACGAACTCCAGCAGCTGTTCAAC
CTGACCGAGCTGGACTTCAGCCAGAACAACTTCACCAACATCAAAGAAGTCGGCCTGGCCAATCTGACCC
AGCTGACAACACTGCACCTGGAAGAGAACCAGATCACCGAGATGACCGACTACTGCCTGCAAGACCTGAG
CAACCTGCAAGAGCTGTACATCAACCACAACCAGATCTCCACCATCAGCGCCCACGCCTTTGCCGGCCTG
AAGAATCTGCTGAGGCTGCACCTGAACAGCAACAAGCTGAAAGTGATCGACAGCCGTTGGTTCGACAGCA
CCCCTAACCTGGAAATCCTGATGATCGGCGAGAACCCCGTGATCGGCATCCTGGACATGAACTTCAAGCC
CCTGGCTAACCTGCGGAGCCTGGTGCTGGCTGGCATGTACCTGACAGACATCCCTGGCAATGCCCTCGTG
GGCCTCGATAGCCTGGAAAGCCTGTCCTTCTACGACAACAAGCTCGTGAAGGTGCCCCAGCTGGCCCTGC
AGAAAGTGCCCAATCTGAAGTTCCTGGACCTCAACAAGAACCCCATCCACAAGATCCAAGAGGGCGACTT
CAAGAACATGCTGCGCCTGAAAGAGCTGGGGATCAACAACATGGGCGAGCTGGTGTCCGTGGACAGATAC
GCCCTGGACAATCTGCCTGAGCTGACCAAACTGGAAGCCACAAACAACCCCAAGCTGAGCTACATCCACC
GGCTGGCCTTTAGAAGCGTGCCCGCTCTGGAATCCCTGATGCTGAACAACAACGCCCTGAACGCCATCTA
CCAGAAAACCGTGGAATCTCTGCCCAACCTGAGAGAGATCAGCATCCACAGCAACCCTCTGAGATGCGAC
TGCGTGATCCACTGGATTAACTCCAACAAGACCAACATCCGGTTCATGGAACCCCTGTCCATGTTCTGCG
CCATGCCTCCAGAGTACAAGGGCCACCAAGTGAAAGAGGTGCTGATCCAGGACAGCAGCGAGCAGTGCCT
GCCTATGATCAGCCACGACAGCTTCCCCAACCGGCTGAATGTGGATATCGGCACCACAGTGTTTCTGGAC
TGCCGCGCCATGGCCGAGCCTGAGCCTGAAATCTATTGGGTCACCCCTATCGGCAACAAGATCACCGTGG
AAACCCTGAGCGACAAGTACAAGCTGTCCAGCGAGGGCACACTGGAAATCAGCAACATCCAGATCGAGGA
CAGCGGCCGGTATACCTGCGTGGCACAGAATGTGCAGGGCGCCGATACAAGAGTGGCCACCATCAAAGTG
AACGGCACCCTGCTGGATGGCACCCAGGTGCTGAAGATCTACGTGAAGCAGACCGAGAGCCACAGCATCC
TGGTGTCTTGGAAAGTGAACTCCAACGTGATGACCTCCAACCTGAAGTGGTCCAGCGCCACCATGAAGAT
CGACAACCCTCACATCACCTACACCGCCAGAGTGCCCGTGGATGTGCACGAGTACAACCTGACACATCTG
CAGCCCAGCACCGACTACGAAGTGTGCCTGACCGTGTCCAACATCCACCAGCAGACCCAGAAAAGCTGCG
TGAACGTGACCACCAAGAACGCCGCCTTCGCCGTGGACATCAGCGACCAAGAGACAAGCACAGCT
